Addgene plasmid #156803: pD649-HAsp-AMIGO2-Fc(DAPA)-AviTag-6xHis
Purpose: Mammalian expression of cell-surface protein extracellular domain fused to Fc(DAPA)-Avi-6xHis. Protein is secreted from cells.
Depositing lab: Chris Garcia. Depositing organization: Stanford University. Publication: A Human IgSF Cell-Surface Interactome Reveals a Complex Network of Protein-Protein Interactions. Wojtowicz WM, Vielmetter J, Fernandes RA, Siepe DH, Eastman CL, Chisholm GB, Cox S, Klock H, Anderson PW, Rue SM, Miller JJ, Glaser SM, Bragstad ML, Vance J, Lam AW, Lesley SA, Zinn K, Garcia KC. Cell. 2020 Aug 20;182(4):1027-1043.e17. doi: 10.1016/j.cell.2020.07.025. PubMed 32822567.
Backbone
  Vector backbone: pD649
  Backbone size w/o insert (bp): 6106
  Vector type: Mammalian Expression
Growth in bacteria
  Bacterial resistance: Ampicillin, 100 μg/mL
  Growth temperature: 37°C
  Growth strain: DH5alpha
  Copy number: High Copy
Gene/Insert
  Gene/Insert name: AMIGO2 (alt name: AMGO2)
  Species: H. sapiens (human)
  Insert size (bp): 1077
  Mutation: Fc region of human IgG contains D265A and P329A mutations (DAPA)
  Entrez Gene: AMIGO2 (a.k.a. ALI1, AMIGO-2, DEGA)
  Promoter: CMV/SP6
  Tag / fusion protein: Fc(DAPA)-AviTag-6xHis (C terminal on backbone)
  Cloning method: Restriction Enzyme; 5′ cloning site GCGGCCGC (not destroyed); 3′ cloning site GGCGCGCC (not destroyed)
  Sequencing primers: 5′ ATTTAGGTGACACTATAG; 3′ CACGTACCAGTTGAACTTCACC
Resource information
  A portion of this plasmid was derived from a plasmid made by: synthesis by ThermoFisher
Terms and licenses: Academic/Nonprofit Terms; Industry Terms: Not Available to Industry
Depositor comments: Some plasmids in this collection may have an IS4-like element ISVsa5 family transposase upstream of the CMV promoter.
How to cite: pD649-HAsp-AMIGO2-Fc(DAPA)-AviTag-6xHis was a gift from Chris Garcia (Addgene plasmid # 156803 ; http://n2t.net/addgene:156803 ; RRID:Addgene_156803)
