[The description below was written by a language model from this plasmid's Addgene catalogue record and pLannotate feature annotations shown in this document.]
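Description:
pD649-HAsp-AMIGO2-Fc(DAPA)-AviTag-6xHis is a mammalian expression plasmid of about 7.2 kb, built on the pD649 backbone, that produces the extracellular domain of human AMIGO2 (also called AMGO2, ALI1 or DEGA) as a secreted Fc fusion protein. It is maintained in E. coli through a high-copy ColE1/pUC-type origin and selected with ampicillin via the β-lactamase gene. The annotation also finds a fragment of the f1 origin and short remnants of KanR, lacZα, a lac operator and the rrnB T2 terminator, which look like backbone leftovers rather than functional parts.

The expression cassette is driven by the CMV immediate-early enhancer and promoter, followed by a fragment of CMV intron A and an SP6 promoter, which could permit in vitro transcription. The name indicates an HA signal peptide ("HAsp"), although the automated annotation labels the leader region as a fragment of an IgH signal sequence. This leader directs the protein into the secretory pathway. The roughly 1.1 kb AMIGO2 ectodomain insert sits between NotI and AscI sites that are retained, and is fused at its C terminus to a human IgG Fc region, an AviTag for site-specific biotinylation and a 6xHis tag for metal-affinity purification. The Fc carries the D265A and P329A (DAPA) mutations, which are generally used to reduce Fc effector binding. A bGH polyadenylation signal ends the transcript.

A second cassette with SV40 and EM7 promoters, a puromycin N-acetyltransferase coding region, a small ble fragment and an SV40 poly(A) signal may allow puromycin selection in mammalian cells, though the record does not list this as a marker. The plasmid belongs to a collection made for mapping interactions among human IgSF cell-surface proteins. The depositor notes that some members may carry an IS4-like transposase upstream of the CMV promoter, but none is annotated here.
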