Features (pLannotate 1.2.2; 21 found; start..end, strand, type, name):
    200..503     +  enhancer       CMV enhancer: human cytomegalovirus immediate early enhancer
    504..707     +  promoter       CMV promoter: human cytomegalovirus (CMV) immediate early promoter
    843..886     +  intron         CMV intron (fragment): modified intron A from human cytomegalovirus
    938..956     +  promoter       SP6 promoter: promoter for bacteriophage SP6 RNA polymerase
    960..997     +  CDS            IgH signal sequence (fragment): signal sequence from the mouse immunoglobulin heavy chain variable region
   1097..2182    +  CDS            AMIGO2 (fragment): AMGO2_HUMAN - Also known as ALI1 Experimental evidence at protein level: Swiss-Prot protein existence level 1. Required for depolarization-dependent survival of cultured cerebellar granule neurons. May mediate homophilic as well as heterophilic cell-cell interaction with AMIGO1 or AMIGO3. May contribute to signal transduction through its intracellular domain. May be required for tumorigenesis of a subset of gastric adenocarcinomas. From Homo sapiens (Human).
   2120..2875    +  CDS            IGHG2 (fragment): IGHG2_HUMAN - Experimental evidence at protein level: Swiss-Prot protein existence level 1. Constant region of immunoglobulin heavy chains. Immunoglobulins, also known as antibodies, are membrane-bound or secreted glycoproteins produced by B lymphocytes. In the recognition phase of humoral immunity, the membrane-bound immunoglobulins serve as receptors which, upon binding of a specific antigen, trigger the clonal expansion and differentiation of B lymphocytes into immunoglobulins- secreting plasma cells. Secreted immunoglobulins mediate the effector phase of humoral immunity, which results in
   3090..3201    +  polyA_signal   bGH poly(A) signal: bovine growth hormone polyadenylation signal
   3202..3310    +  rep_origin     f1 ori (fragment): f1 bacteriophage origin of replication; arrow indicates direction of (+) strand synthesis
   3324..3653    +  promoter       SV40 promoter: SV40 enhancer and early promoter
   3701..3748    +  promoter       EM7 promoter: synthetic bacterial promoter&nbsp
   3767..4366    +  CDS            PuroR (fragment): puromycin N-acetyltransferase; pac from Streptomyces; confers resistance to puromycin
   4376..4501    +  CDS            ble (fragment): BLE_KLEPN - Experimental evidence at protein level: Swiss-Prot protein existence level 1. Binding protein with a strong affinity to the bleomycin family of antibiotics. Binds to CL990; an antimitotic-antibiotic compound. From Klebsiella pneumoniae.
   4496..4617    +  polyA_signal   SV40 poly(A) signal: SV40 polyadenylation signal
   4670..5530    -  CDS            AmpR: β-lactamase; bla; confers resistance to ampicillin, carbenicillin, and related antibiotics
   5533..5629    -  promoter       AmpR promoter (fragment): bla
   5659..5683    -  CDS            KanR (fragment): aminoglycoside phosphotransferase; aph(3')-Ia; confers resistance to kanamycin
   5794..6382    +  rep_origin     ori: high-copy-number ColE1/pMB1/pBR322/pUC origin of replication
   6607..6624    +  terminator     rrnB T2 terminator (fragment): transcription terminator T2 from the E. coli rrnB gene
   6649..6668    -  CDS            lacZα (fragment): LacZα fragment of β-galactosidase; lacZ fragment
   7124..7140    +  protein_bind   lac operator: The lac repressor binds to the lac operator to inhibit transcription in E. coli. This inhibition can be relieved by adding lactose or isopropyl-β-D-thiogalactopyranoside (IPTG). lac repressor encoded by lacI
>Addgene plasmid #156803 | pD649-HAsp-AMIGO2-Fc(DAPA)-AviTag-6xHis | addgene full sequence | sequence record 420995 | Addgene NGS Result
TAGCCATATTATTCATTGGTTATATAGCATAAATCAATATTGGCTATTGGCCATTGCATACGTTGTATCT
ATATCATAATATGTACATTTATATTGGCTCATGTCCAATATGACCGCCATGTTGGCATTGATTATTGACT
AGTTATTAATAGTAATCAATTACGGGGTCATTAGTTCATAGCCCATATATGGAGTTCCGCGTTACATAAC
TTACGGTAAATGGCCCGCCTGGCTGACCGCCCAACGACCCCCGCCCATTGACGTCAATAATGACGTATGT
TCCCATAGTAACGCCAATAGGGACTTTCCATTGACGTCAATGGGTGGAGTATTTACGGTAAACTGCCCAC
TTGGCAGTACATCAAGTGTATCATATGCCAAGTACGCCCCCTATTGACGTCAATGACGGTAAATGGCCCG
CCTGGCATTATGCCCAGTACATGACCTTATGGGACTTTCCTACTTGGCAGTACATCTACGTATTAGTCAT
CGCTATTACCATGGTGATGCGGTTTTGGCAGTACATCAATGGGCGTGGATAGCGGTTTGACTCACGGGGA
TTTCCAAGTCTCCACCCCATTGACGTCAATGGGAGTTTGTTTTGGCACCAAAATCAACGGGACTTTCCAA
AATGTCGTAACAACTCCGCCCCATTGACGCAAATGGGCGGTAGGCGTGTACGGTGGGAGGTCTATATAAG
CAGAGCTCGTTTAGTGAACCGTCAGATCGCCTGGAGACGCCATCCACGCTGTTTTGACCTCCATAGAAGA
CACCGGGACCGATCCAGCCTCCGCGGCCGGGAACGGTGCATTGGAACGCGGATTCCCCGTGCCAAGAGTG
ACGTAAGTACCGCCTATAGAGTCTATAGGCCCACCCCCTTGGCTTCGTTAGAACGCGGCTACAATTAATA
CATAACCTTATGTATCATACACATACGATTTAGGTGACACTATAGAATAACATCCACTTTGCCTTTCTCT
CCACAGGTGTCCACTCCCAGGTCCAACTGCACCTCGGTTCTATCGAAAACGCGCCTGCTAGCGCCACCAT
GAAGACCATCATTGCCCTGAGCTACATCTTCTGCCTGGTGTTCGCTGCGGCCGCCGTTTGTCCAACAGCC
TGTATCTGTGCCACCGACATCGTGTCCTGCACCAACAAGAATCTGAGCAAGGTGCCCGGCAACCTGTTCC
GGCTGATCAAGAGACTGGACCTGAGCTACAACCGGATCGGCCTGCTGGATAGCGAGTGGATTCCTGTGTC
CTTCGCCAAGCTGAACACCCTGATCCTGCGGCACAACAACATCACCAGCATCAGCACCGGCAGCTTCAGC
ACCACACCTAACCTGAAGTGCCTGGACCTGTCCAGCAACAAGCTGAAAACCGTGAAGAACGCCGTGTTCC
AAGAGCTGAAGGTGCTGGAAGTGCTGCTGCTGTACAACAACCACATCAGCTATCTGGACCCTAGCGCCTT
TGGCGGACTGTCTCAGCTGCAGAAGCTGTACCTGAGCGGCAACTTCCTGACACAGTTCCCCATGGACCTG
TACGTGGGCAGATTCAAGCTGGCCGAGCTGATGTTCCTGGACGTGTCCTACAACAGAATCCCCAGCATGC
CCATGCACCACATCAACCTGGTTCCAGGCAAGCAGCTGAGGGGCATCTATCTGCACGGCAACCCTTTCGT
GTGCGACTGCTCTCTGTACAGCCTGCTGGTGTTCTGGTACAGACGGCACTTCTCCAGCGTGATGGACTTC
AAGAACGACTACACCTGTCGGCTTTGGAGCGACAGCAGACACAGTAGACAGGTCCTGCTGCTGCAAGACA
GCTTCATGAACTGCAGCGACTCCATCATCAACGGAAGCTTCAGAGCCCTGGGCTTCATCCACGAGGCCCA
AGTGGGAGAAAGACTGATGGTGCACTGCGACAGCAAGACCGGCAACGCCAACACCGATTTCATCTGGGTC
GGACCCGACAACAGACTGCTGGAACCCGACAAAGAGATGGAAAACTTCTACGTGTTCCACAACGGCAGCC
TGGTCATCGAGAGCCCTAGATTTGAAGATGCCGGCGTGTACTCCTGTATCGCCATGAACAAGCAGCGGCT
GCTGAACGAGACAGTGGACGTGACCATCAACGTGTCCAACTTCACCGTGTCCAGAAGCCACGCTCACGAG
GCCTTCAACACAGGCGCGCCGGGCGGCGACAAGACCCACACCTGCCCCCCCTGCCCAGCTCCAGAACTGC
TGGGAGGGCCTTCCGTGTTCCTGTTCCCCCCCAAGCCCAAGGACACCCTGATGATCAGCAGGACCCCCGA
GGTGACCTGCGTGGTGGTGGCCGTGTCCCACGAGGACCCAGAGGTGAAGTTCAACTGGTACGTGGACGGC
GTGGAGGTGCACAACGCCAAGACCAAGCCCAGAGAGGAGCAGTACAACAGCACCTACAGGGTGGTGTCCG
TGCTGACCGTGCTGCACCAGGACTGGCTGAACGGCAAAGAATACAAGTGCAAAGTCTCCAACAAGGCCCT
GGCTGCCCCAATCGAAAAGACAATCAGCAAGGCCAAGGGCCAGCCACGGGAGCCCCAGGTGTACACCCTG
CCCCCCAGCCGGGAGGAGATGACCAAGAACCAGGTGTCCCTGACCTGTCTGGTGAAGGGCTTCTACCCCA
GCGATATCGCCGTGGAGTGGGAGAGCAACGGCCAGCCCGAGAACAACTACAAGACCACCCCCCCAGTGCT
GGACAGCGACGGCAGCTTCTTCCTGTACAGCAAGCTGACCGTGGACAAGTCCAGGTGGCAGCAGGGCAAC
GTGTTCAGCTGCAGCGTGATGCACGAGGCCCTGCACAACCACTACACCCAGAAGTCCCTGAGCCTGAGCC
CCGGCGGCAGCGGTCTTAATGATATTTTCGAGGCTCAGAAGATTGAGTGGCATGAACACCACCACCATCA
CCACTAAGGCCGGCCTGTAGTCACTGGCACAACGCGTTACCCGGTAAGCCAATCGGGTATACACGGTCGT
CATACTGCAGACAGGGTTCTTCTACTTTGCAAGATAGTCTTGAGTAGTAAAATAAATAGATAGAGAAAAT
CAGCCTCGACTGTGCCTTCTAGTTGCCAGCCATCTGTTGTTTGCCCCTCCCCCGTGCCTTCCTTGACCCT
GGAAGGTGCCACTCCCACTGTCCTTTCCTAATAAAATGAGGAAATTGCATCACAACACTCAACCCTATCT
CGGTCTATTCTTTTGATTTATAAGGGATTTTGCCGATTTCGGCCTATTGGTTAAAAAATGAGCTGATTTA
ACAAAAATTTAACGCGAATTAATTCTGTGGAATGTGTGTCAGTTAGGGTGTGGAAAGTCCCCAGGCTCCC
CAGCAGGCAGAAGTATGCAAAGCATGCATCTCAATTAGTCAGCAACCAGGTGTGGAAAGTCCCCAGGCTC
CCCAGCAGGCAGAAGTATGCAAAGCATGCATCTCAATTAGTCAGCAACCATAGTCCCGCCCCTAACTCCG
CCCATCCCGCCCCTAACTCCGCCCAGTTCCGCCCATTCTCCGCCCCATGGCTGACTAATTTTTTTTATTT
ATGCAGAGGCCGAGGCCGCCTCTGCCTCTGAGCTATTCCAGAAGTAGTGAGGAGGCTTTTTTGGAGGCCT
AGGCTTTTGCAAAAAGCTCCCGGGAGCTTGTATATCCATTTTCGGATCTGATCAGCACGTGTTGACAATT
AATCATCGGCATAGTATATCGGCATAGTATAATACGACAAGGTGAGGAACTAAACCATGACCGAGTACAA
GCCCACGGTGCGCCTCGCCACCCGCGACGACGTCCCCAGGGCCGTACGCACCCTCGCCGCCGCGTTCGCC
GACTACCCCGCCACGCGCCACACCGTCGATCCGGACCGCCACATCGAGCGGGTCACCGAGCTGCAAGAAC
TCTTCCTCACGCGCGTCGGGCTCGACATCGGCAAGGTGTGGGTCGCGGACGACGGCGCCGCGGTGGCGGT
CTGGACCACGCCGGAGAGCGTCGAAGCGGGGGCGGTGTTCGCCGAGATCGGCCCGCGCATGGCCGAGTTG
AGCGGTTCCCGGCTGGCCGCGCAGCAACAGATGGAAGGCCTCCTGGCGCCGCACCGGCCCAAGGAGCCCG
CGTGGTTCCTGGCCACCGTCGGCGTCTCGCCCGACCACCAGGGCAAGGGTCTGGGCAGCGCCGTCGTGCT
CCCCGGAGTGGAGGCGGCCGAGCGCGCCGGGGTGCCCGCCTTCCTGGAGACATCCGCGCCCCGCAACCTC
CCCTTCTACGAGCGGCTCGGCTTCACCGTCACCGCCGACGTCGAGGTGCCCGAAGGACCGCGCACCTGGT
GCATGACCCGCAAGCCCGGTGCCTGACACGTGCTACGAGATTTCGATTCCACCGCCGCCTTCTATGAAAG
GTTGGGCTTCGGAATCGTTTTCCGGGACGCCGGCTGGATGATCCTCCAGCGCGGGGATCTCATGCTGGAG
TTCTTCGCCCACCCCAACTTGTTTATTGCAGCTTATAATGGTTACAAATAAAGCAATAGCATCACAAATT
TCACAAATAAAGCATTTTTTTCACTGCATTCTAGTTGTGGTTTGTCCAAACTCATCAATGTATCTTATCA
TGTCTGTATACCGTCGACCTCTAGCTAGAGCTTGGCGTAATCATGGTCATTACCAATGCTTAATCAGTGA
GGCACCTATCTCAGCGATCTGTCTATTTCGTTCATCCATAGTTGCCTGACTCCCCGTCGTGTAGATAACT
ACGATACGGGAGGGCTTACCATCTGGCCCCAGCGCTGCGATGATACCGCGAGAACCACGCTCACCGGCTC
CGGATTTATCAGCAATAAACCAGCCAGCCGGAAGGGCCGAGCGCAGAAGTGGTCCTGCAACTTTATCCGC
CTCCATCCAGTCTATTAATTGTTGCCGGGAAGCTAGAGTAAGTAGTTCGCCAGTTAATAGTTTGCGCAAC
GTTGTTGCCATCGCTACAGGCATCGTGGTGTCACGCTCGTCGTTTGGTATGGCTTCATTCAGCTCCGGTT
CCCAACGATCAAGGCGAGTTACATGATCCCCCATGTTGTGCAAAAAAGCGGTTAGCTCCTTCGGTCCTCC
GATCGTTGTCAGAAGTAAGTTGGCCGCAGTGTTATCACTCATGGTTATGGCAGCACTGCATAATTCTCTT
ACTGTCATGCCATCCGTAAGATGCTTTTCTGTGACTGGTGAGTACTCAACCAAGTCATTCTGAGAATAGT
GTATGCGGCGACCGAGTTGCTCTTGCCCGGCGTCAATACGGGATAATACCGCGCCACATAGCAGAACTTT
AAAAGTGCTCATCATTGGAAAACGTTCTTCGGGGCGAAAACTCTCAAGGATCTTACCGCTGTTGAGATCC
AGTTCGATGTAACCCACTCGTGCACCCAACTGATCTTCAGCATCTTTTACTTTCACCAGCGTTTCTGGGT
GAGCAAAAACAGGAAGGCAAAATGCCGCAAAAAAGGGAATAAGGGCGACACGGAAATGTTGAATACTCAT
ATTCTTCCTTTTTCAATATTATTGAAGCATTTATCAGGGTTATTGTCTCATGAGCGGATACATATTTGAA
TGTATTTAGAAAAATAAACAAATAGGGGTCAGTGTTACAACCAATTAACCAATTCTGAACATTATCGCGA
GCCCATTTATACCTGAATATGGCTCATAACACCCCTTGCTCATGACCAAAATCCCTTAACGTGAGTTACG
CGCGCGTCGTTCCACTGAGCGTCAGACCCCGTAGAAAAGATCAAAGGATCTTCTTGAGATCCTTTTTTTC
TGCGCGTAATCTGCTGCTTGCAAACAAAAAAACCACCGCTACCAGCGGTGGTTTGTTTGCCGGATCAAGA
GCTACCAACTCTTTTTCCGAAGGTAACTGGCTTCAGCAGAGCGCAGATACCAAATACTGTTCTTCTAGTG
TAGCCGTAGTTAGCCCACCACTTCAAGAACTCTGTAGCACCGCCTACATACCTCGCTCTGCTAATCCTGT
TACCAGTGGCTGCTGCCAGTGGCGATAAGTCGTGTCTTACCGGGTTGGACTCAAGACGATAGTTACCGGA
TAAGGCGCAGCGGTCGGGCTGAACGGGGGGTTCGTGCACACAGCCCAGCTTGGAGCGAACGACCTACACC
GAACTGAGATACCTACAGCGTGAGCTATGAGAAAGCGCCACGCTTCCCGAAGGGAGAAAGGCGGACAGGT
ATCCGGTAAGCGGCAGGGTCGGAACAGGAGAGCGCACGAGGGAGCTTCCAGGGGGAAACGCCTGGTATCT
TTATAGTCCTGTCGGGTTTCGCCACCTCTGACTTGAGCGTCGATTTTTGTGATGCTCGTCAGGGGGGCGG
AGCCTATGGAAAAACGCCAGCAACGCGGCCTTTTTACGGTTCCTGGCCTTTTGCTGGCCTTTTGCTCACA
TGTTCTTTCCTGCGTTATCCCCTGATTCTGTGGATAACCGTATTACCGCCTTTGAGTGAGCTGATACCGC
TCGCCGCAGCCGAACGACCGAGCGCAGCGAGTCAGTGAGCGAGGAAGCGGAAGGCGAGAGTAGGGAACTG
CCAGGCATCAAACTAAGCAGAAGGCCCCTGACGGATGGCCTTTTTGCGTTTCTACAAACTCTTTCTGTGT
TGTAAAACGACGGCCAGTCTTAAGCTCGGGCCCCCTGGGCGGTTCTGATAACGAGTAATCGTTAATCCGC
AAATAACGTAAAAACCCGCTTCGGCGGGTTTTTTTATGGGGGGAGTTTAGGGAAAGAGCATTTGTCAGAA
TATTTAAGGGCGCCTGTCACTTTGCTTGATATATGAGAATTATTTAACCTTATAAATGAGAAAAAAGCAA
CGCACTTTAAATAAGATACGTTGCTTTTTCGATTGATGAACACCTATAATTAAACTATTCATCTATTATT
TATGATTTTTTGTATATACAATATTTCTAGTTTGTTAAAGAGAATTAAGAAAATAAATCTCGAAAATAAT
AAAGGGAAAATCAGTTTTTGATATCAAAATTATACATGTCAACGATAATACAAAATATAATACAAACTAT
AAGATGTTATCAGTATTTATTATCATTTAGAATAAATTTTGTGTCGCCCTTAATTGTGAGCGGATAACAA
TTACGAGCTTCATGCACAGTGGCGTTGACTCAATATTGGCCAT
